>Addgene plasmid #114864 | AT3G53590 X063_pECIA14 | addgene full sequence | sequence record 274544 | Addgene NGS Result
GTAAAACGACGGCCAGTGAATTAATTCGTTGCAGGACAGGATGTGGTGCCCGATGTGACTAGCTCTTTGC
TGCAGGCCGTCCTATCCTCTGGTTCCGATAAGAGACCCAGAACTCCGGCCCCCCACCGCCCACCGCCACC
CCCATACATATGTGGTACGCAAGTAAGAGTGCCTGCGCATGCCCCATGTGCCCCACCAAGAGCTTTGCAT
CCCATACAAGTCCCCAAAGTGGAGAACCGAACCAATTCTTCGCGGGCAGAACAAAAGCTTCTGCACACGT
CTCCACTCGAATTTGGAGCCGGCCGGCGTGTGCAAAAGAGGTGAATCGAACGAAAGACCCGTGTGTAAAG
CCGCGTTTCCAAAATGTATAAAACCGAGAGCATCTGGCCAATGTGCATCAGTTGTGGTCAGCAGCAAAAT
CAAGTGAATCATCTCAGTGCAACTAAAGGGGGGATCCGATCTCAATATGAAGTTATGCATATTACTGGCC
GTCGTGGCCTTTGTTGGCCTCTCGCTCGGGTCCTTGAAACTCCTACTGTTGAATGGGAACAAGTTCACGG
GTAGTTTACCCCCTGAACTTGGTAACCTTCAAAACCTAAACAGGCTTCAAGTAGATGAGAATAACATAAC
AGGTTCAGTTCCATTTTCATTTGGAAACTTGAGAAGCATAAAACATCTCCACTTAAACAATAACACGATA
AGTGGAGAAATTCCTGTTGAGCTATCCAAATTGCCCAAGCTTGTTCACATGATACTGGACAACAATAACT
TGACTGGGACATTGCCGCTAGAGTTAGCTCAATTGCCATCCTTGACCATACTTCAGCTGGATAACAACAA
CTTCGAAGGTTCAACTATTCCAGAGGCTTACGGACACTTTTCTAGATTAGTAAAATTAAGTTTAAGGAAC
TGTGGACTGCAAGGATCTATTCCTGATTTAAGCAGGATAGAAAATCTTAGCTATCTAGACCTAAGTTGGA
ACCACCTCACAGGCACTATACCAGAATCCAAGCTTTCTGACAATATGACAACAATTGAACTATCTTATAA
CCACCTAACTGGATCTATACCACAAAGTTTCTCAGATTTGAACTCTCTTCAATTACTGTCACTTGAGAAC
AACAGTTTATCTGGTTCTGTCCCAACAGAAATTTGGCAGGACAAGTCTTTCGAGAATAACAAGCTGCAAG
TTGATCTCAGGAACAACAACTTCTCTGATGCCACAGGAAACCTGAGAACACCAGACAATGTTACCCTATA
TCTTCGTGGCAACCCAATATGCAAGAGTACAAGCATTCCCATGGTTACACAATTCTTCGAATACATCTGC
GGCGAAAAAAAGCAGACATCTACAAACTCAAACACACCCTGCAGTAATGTGTCATGTCCCTTTGAGAATG
TGAAAGTATCCCCAGGAATCTGCTTGTGCACAGCACCTCTTTCGATTGATTATAGGCTAAAGAGCCCTAG
CTTCTTTTTCTTTACTCCATATATTGAACGCCAATTCAGGGAGTATATTACCTCGTCCCTCCAACTGGAG
ACTCATCAACTAGCGATTGATAGACTTGTCGATGAGAACAGGCTGCGTCCAAGAATGTACTTAAAGCTAG
TCCCCAAAGGCAGAATAACATTTAACAAGAGTGAAGTCATACGTATACGGGACAGGTTTATGTCATGGAG
TTTTAATAAAACTGACTTTTTTGGACCATATGAGCTGCTGGACTTCCCTCTTCAACTGGAGGTGCTGTTC
CAGGGACCAAGCGGCAATCCCGGCGGCGATCTGGCCCCCCAGATGCTGCGCGAGCTGCAGGAGACCAATG
CCGCCCTGCAGGACGTGCGCGAGCTGCTGCGCCACCGCGTGAAGGAGATCACCTTCCTGAAGAACACCGT
GATGGAGTGCGACGCCTGCGGCATGCAGCCCTCTAGAGGCTCCGGCTCCATCATCCCAGTTGAGGAGGAG
AACCCGGACTTCTGGAACCGCGAGGCAGCCGAGGCCCTGGGTGCCGCCAAGAAGCTGCAGCCTGCACAGA
CAGCCGCCAAGAACCTCATCATCTTCCTGGGCGATGGGATGGGGGTGTCTACGGTGACAGCTGCCAGGAT
CCTAAAAGGGCAGAAGAAGGACAAACTGGGGCCTGAGATACCCCTGGCCATGGACCGCTTCCCATATGTG
GCTCTGTCCAAGACATACAATGTAGACAAACATGTGCCAGACAGTGGAGCCACAGCCACGGCCTACCTGT
GCGGGGTCAAGGGCAACTTCCAGACCATTGGCTTGAGTGCAGCCGCCCGCTTTAACCAGTGCAACACGAC
ACGCGGCAACGAGGTCATCTCCGTGATGAATCGGGCCAAGAAAGCAGGGAAGTCAGTGGGAGTGGTAACC
ACCACACGAGTGCAGCACGCCTCGCCAGCCGGCACCTACGCCCACACGGTGAACCGCAACTGGTACTCGG
ACGCCGACGTGCCTGCCTCGGCCCGCCAGGAGGGGTGCCAGGACATCGCTACGCAGCTCATCTCCAACAT
GGACATTGACGTGATCCTAGGTGGAGGCCGAAAGTACATGTTTCGCATGGGAACCCCAGACCCTGAGTAC
CCAGATGACTACAGCCAAGGTGGGACCAGGCTGGACGGGAAGAATCTGGTGCAGGAATGGCTGGCGAAGC
GCCAGGGTGCCCGGTATGTGTGGAACCGCACTGAGCTCATGCAGGCTTCCCTGGACCCGTCTGTGACCCA
TCTCATGGGTCTCTTTGAGCCTGGAGACATGAAATACGAGATCCACCGAGACTCCACACTGGACCCCTCC
CTGATGGAGATGACAGAGGCTGCCCTGCGCCTGCTGAGCAGGAACCCCCGCGGCTTCTTCCTCTTCGTGG
AGGGTGGTCGCATCGACCATGGTCATCATGAAAGCAGGGCTTACCGGGCACTGACTGAGACGATCATGTT
CGACGACGCCATTGAGAGGGCGGGCCAGCTCACCAGCGAGGAGGACACGCTGAGCCTCGTCACTGCCGAC
CACTCCCACGTCTTCTCCTTCGGAGGCTACCCCCTGCGAGGGAGCTCCATCTTCGGGCTGGCCCCTGGCA
AGGCCCGGGACAGGAAGGCCTACACGGTCCTCCTATACGGAAACGGTCCAGGCTATGTGCTCAAGGACGG
CGCCCGGCCGGATGTTACCGAGAGCGAGAGCGGGAGCCCCGAGTATCGGCAGCAGTCAGCAGTGCCCCTG
GACGAAGAGACCCACGCAGGCGAGGACGTGGCGGTGTTCGCGCGCGGCCCGCAGGCGCACCTGGTTCACG
GCGTGCAGGAGCAGACCTTCATAGCGCACGTCATGGCCTTCGCCGCCTGCCTGGAGCCCTACACCGCCTG
CGACCTGGCGCCCCCCGCCGGCACCACCGACGCCGCGCACCCGGGTTCTAGAGGAAGCACCTCCGGCGAT
AACGATTACAAGGATGATGATGATAAGGCCAGCGGCACCGGTCATCATCACCATCACCATTGAGTTTAAA
CCCGCTGATCAGCCTCGACTGTGCCTTCTAAGGCCTGAGCTCGCTGATCAGCCTCGATCGAGGATCCAGA
CATGATAAGATACATTGATGAGTTTGGACAAACCACAACTAGAATGCAGTGAAAAAAATGCTTTATTTGT
GAAATTTGTGATGCTATTGCTTTATTTGTAACCATTATAAGCTGCAATAAACAAGTTAACAACAACAATT
GCATTCATTTTATGTTTCAGGTTCAGGGGGAGGTGTGGGAGGTTTTTTAAAGCAAGTAAAACCTCTACAA
ATGTGGTATGGCTGATTATGATCAGTCGACCTGCAGGCATGCAAGCTTGGCGTAATCATGGTCATAGCTG
TTTCCTGTGTGAAATTGTTATCCGCTCACAATTCCACACAACATACGAGCCGGAAGCATAAAGTGTAAAG
CCTGGGGTGCCTAATGAGTGAGCTAACTCACATTAATTGCGTTGCGCTCACTGCCCGCTTTCCAGTCGGG
AAACCTGTCGTGCCAGCTGCATTAATGAATCGGCCAACGCGCGGGGAGAGGCGGTTTGCGTATTGGGCGC
TCTTCCGCTTCCTCGCTCACTGACTCGCTGCGCTCGGTCGTTCGGCTGCGGCGAGCGGTATCAGCTCACT
CAAAGGCGGTAATACGGTTATCCACAGAATCAGGGGATAACGCAGGAAAGAACATGTGAGCAAAAGGCCA
GCAAAAGGCCAGGAACCGTAAAAAGGCCGCGTTGCTGGCGTTTTTCCATAGGCTCCGCCCCCCTGACGAG
CATCACAAAAATCGACGCTCAAGTCAGAGGTGGCGAAACCCGACAGGACTATAAAGATACCAGGCGTTTC
CCCCTGGAAGCTCCCTCGTGCGCTCTCCTGTTCCGACCCTGCCGCTTACCGGATACCTGTCCGCCTTTCT
CCCTTCGGGAAGCGTGGCGCTTTCTCATAGCTCACGCTGTAGGTATCTCAGTTCGGTGTAGGTCGTTCGC
TCCAAGCTGGGCTGTGTGCACGAACCCCCCGTTCAGCCCGACCGCTGCGCCTTATCCGGTAACTATCGTC
TTGAGTCCAACCCGGTAAGACACGACTTATCGCCACTGGCAGCAGCCACTGGTAACAGGATTAGCAGAGC
GAGGTATGTAGGCGGTGCTACAGAGTTCTTGAAGTGGTGGCCTAACTACGGCTACACTAGAAGAACAGTA
TTTGGTATCTGCGCTCTGCTGAAGCCAGTTACCTTCGGAAAAAGAGTTGGTAGCTCTTGATCCGGCAAAC
AAACCACCGCTGGTAGCGGTGGTTTTTTTGTTTGCAAGCAGCAGATTACGCGCAGAAAAAAAGGATCTCA
AGAAGATCCTTTGATCTTTTCTACGGGGTCTGACGCTCAGTGGAACGAAAACTCACGTTAAGGGATTTTG
GTCATGAGATTATCAAAAAGGATCTTCACCTAGATCCTTTTAAATTAAAAATGAAGTTTTAAATCAATCT
AAAGTATATATGAGTAAACTTGGTCTGACAGTTACCAATGCTTAATCAGTGAGGCACCTATCTCAGCGAT
CTGTCTATTTCGTTCATCCATAGTTGCCTGACTCCCCGTCGTGTAGATAACTACGATACGGGAGGGCTTA
CCATCTGGCCCCAGTGCTGCAATGATACCGCGAGACCCACGCTCACCGGCTCCAGATTTATCAGCAATAA
ACCAGCCAGCCGGAAGGGCCGAGCGCAGAAGTGGTCCTGCAACTTTATCCGCCTCCATCCAGTCTATTAA
TTGTTGCCGGGAAGCTAGAGTAAGTAGTTCGCCAGTTAATAGTTTGCGCAACGTTGTTGCCATTGCTACA
GGCATCGTGGTGTCACGCTCGTCGTTTGGTATGGCTTCATTCAGCTCCGGTTCCCAACGATCAAGGCGAG
TTACATGATCCCCCATGTTGTGCAAAAAAGCGGTTAGCTCCTTCGGTCCTCCGATCGTTGTCAGAAGTAA
GTTGGCCGCAGTGTTATCACTCATGGTTATGGCAGCACTGCATAATTCTCTTACTGTCATGCCATCCGTA
AGATGCTTTTCTGTGACTGGTGAGTACTCAACCAAGTCATTCTGAGAATAGTGTATGCGGCGACCGAGTT
GCTCTTGCCCGGCGTCAATACGGGATAATACCGCGCCACATAGCAGAACTTTAAAAGTGCTCATCATTGG
AAAACGTTCTTCGGGGCGAAAACTCTCAAGGATCTTACCGCTGTTGAGATCCAGTTCGATGTAACCCACT
CGTGCACCCAACTGATCTTCAGCATCTTTTACTTTCACCAGCGTTTCTGGGTGAGCAAAAACAGGAAGGC
AAAATGCCGCAAAAAAGGGAATAAGGGCGACACGGAAATGTTGAATACTCATACTCTTCCTTTTTCAATA
TTATTGAAGCATTTATCAGGGTTATTGTCTCATGAGCGGATACATATTTGAATGTATTTAGAAAAATAAA
CAAATAGGGGTTCCGCGCACATTTCCCCGAAAAGTGCCACCTGACGTCTAAGAAACCATTATTATCATGA
CATTAACCTATAAAAATAGGCGTATCACGAGGCCCTTTCGTCTCGCGCGTTTCGGTGATGACGGTGAAAA
CCTCTGACACATGCAGCTCCCGGAGACGGTCACAGCTTGTCTGTAAGCGGATGCCGGGAGCAGACAAGCC
CGTCAGGGCGCGTCAGCGGGTGTTGGCGGGTGTCGGGGCTGGCTTAACTATGCGGCATCAGAGCAGATTG
TACTGAGAGTGCACCATATGCGGTGTGAAATACCGCACAGATGCGTAAGGAGAAAATACCGCATCAGGCG
CCATTCGCCATTCAGGCTGCGCAACTGTTGGGAAGGGCGATCGGTGCGGGCCTCTTCGCTATTACGCCAG
CTGGCGAAAGGGGGATGTGCTGCAAGGCGATTAAGTTGGGTAACGCCAGGGTTTTCCCAGTCACGACGTT
Features (pLannotate 1.2.2; 19 found; start..end, strand, type, name):
     23..449     +  promoter       MT promoter: Drosophila metallothionein promoter
    467..520     +  sig_peptide    BiP signal sequence: Drosophila BiP signal sequence
    845..1735    +  CDS            Y3359_ARATH (fragment): Experimental evidence at protein level: Swiss-Prot protein existence level 1. From Arabidopsis thaliana (Mouse-ear cress).
   1772..1951    +  CDS            Comp (fragment): COMP_RAT - Experimental evidence at protein level: Swiss-Prot protein existence level 1. May play a role in the structural integrity of cartilage via its interaction with other extracellular matrix proteins such as the collagens and fibronectin. Can mediate the interaction of chondrocytes with the cartilage extracellular matrix through interaction with cell surface integrin receptors. Could play a role in the pathogenesis of osteoarthritis. Potent suppressor of apoptosis in both primary chondrocytes and transformed cells. Suppresses apoptosis by blocking the activation of caspase-3 and by indu
   1939..3391    +  CDS            SEAP (fragment): secreted alkaline phosphatase from human placenta The natural enzyme has a C-terminal transmembrane sequence that is replaced by a GPI anchor.
   3428..3457    +  CDS            2xFLAG (fragment): two tandem FLAG® epitope tags
   3563..3697    -  polyA_signal   SV40 poly(A) signal: SV40 polyadenylation signal
   3720..3804    -  CDS            large T antigen (fragment): large T antigen from SV40 (simian virus 40)
   3804..3828    +  misc_feature   MCS (fragment): pUC18/19 multiple cloning site
   3865..3881    -  protein_bind   lac operator: The lac repressor binds to the lac operator to inhibit transcription in E. coli. This inhibition can be relieved by adding lactose or isopropyl-β-D-thiogalactopyranoside (IPTG). lac repressor encoded by lacI
   3889..3919    -  promoter       lac promoter: promoter for the E. coli lac operon
   3934..3955    -  protein_bind   CAP binding site: CAP binding activates transcription in the presence of cAMP. E. coli catabolite activator protein
   3968..4060    -  CDS            lacI (fragment): lac repressor; lacI; The lac repressor binds to the lac operator to inhibit transcription in E. coli. This inhibition can be relieved by adding lactose or isopropyl-β-D-thiogalactopyranoside (IPTG).
   4243..4831    -  rep_origin     ori: high-copy-number ColE1/pMB1/pBR322/pUC origin of replication
   5002..5862    -  CDS            AmpR: β-lactamase; bla; confers resistance to ampicillin, carbenicillin, and related antibiotics
   5863..5967    -  promoter       AmpR promoter: bla
   6062..6097    +  CDS            rop (fragment): Rop protein, which maintains plasmids at low copy number; rop
   6199..6298    +  misc_feature   bom (fragment): basis of mobility region from pBR322
   6304..21      -  CDS            lacZα (fragment) (across the origin): LacZα fragment of β-galactosidase; lacZ fragment
