[The description below was written by a language model from this plasmid's Addgene catalogue record and pLannotate feature annotations shown in this document.]
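Description:
AT3G53590 X063_pECIA14 is an insect-cell expression plasmid built on the pECIA14 backbone for secreted production of a plant receptor ectodomain in Drosophila cell culture. It is the "prey" member of a matched pair and is meant to be used with the corresponding bait construct in pECIA2. In E. coli it is maintained at high copy from a ColE1/pUC-type origin and selected with ampicillin through the β-lactamase gene. The short lac, lacI, rop, bom and lacZα fragments in the annotation are leftovers of the cloning-vector lineage rather than functional parts.

Expression is driven by the Drosophila metallothionein promoter, which is induced by copper (CuSO4). A Drosophila BiP signal sequence follows and directs the product into the secretory pathway. Downstream lies the extracellular domain of the Arabidopsis thaliana leucine-rich repeat receptor kinase encoded by AT3G53590, inserted by ligation-independent cloning. The annotation matches only part of this region to the Arabidopsis protein. The ectodomain is fused at its C terminus to the pentamerising coiled-coil helix of rat COMP, human placental alkaline phosphatase, a FLAG epitope and a hexahistidine tag; the His tag is stated by the depositor but not picked up in the feature table. An SV40 polyadenylation signal is annotated after the cassette.

The COMP helix assembles the prey into pentamers, raising avidity so that weak ectodomain–ectodomain contacts can be detected, while alkaline phosphatase gives an enzymatic readout of binding to the bait. The record ties the plasmid to a study mapping the extracellular interaction network of Arabidopsis LRR receptor kinases.
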