Addgene plasmid #114864: AT3G53590 X063_pECIA14
Purpose: Prey vector AT3G53590 X063_pECIA14 should be used with bait vector AT3G53590 X063_pECIA2.
Depositing lab: Youssef Belkhadir. Depositing organization: Gregor Mendel Institute of Molecular Plant Biology. Publication: An extracellular network of Arabidopsis leucine-rich repeat receptor kinases. Smakowska-Luzan E, Mott GA, Parys K, Stegmann M, Howton TC, Layeghifard M, Neuhold J, Lehner A, Kong J, Grunwald K, Weinberger N, Satbhai SB, Mayer D, Busch W, Madalinski M, Stolt-Bergner P, Provart NJ, Mukhtar MS, Zipfel C, Desveaux D, Guttman DS, Belkhadir Y. Nature. 2018 Jan 18;553(7688):342-346. doi: 10.1038/nature25184. Epub 2018 Jan 10. PubMed 29320478.
Backbone
  Vector backbone: pECIA14
  Backbone manufacturer: Chris Garcia (Addgene plasmid # 47051)
  Vector type: Insect Expression
Growth in bacteria
  Bacterial resistance: Ampicillin, 100 μg/mL
  Growth temperature: 37°C
  Growth strain: DH5alpha
  Copy number: High Copy
Gene/Insert
  Gene/Insert name: AT3G53590
  Species: A. thaliana (mustard weed)
  Entrez Gene: AT3G53590 (a.k.a. AT3G53590)
  Promoter: Metallothionein (Copper-Inducible)
  Cloning method: Ligation Independent Cloning
Terms and licenses: Academic/Nonprofit Terms; Industry Terms: Not Available to Industry
Depositor comments: Plasmid for secreted expression in Drosophila cell culture by induction via CuSO4. Insert is an extracellular domain of indicated LRR-RK, C-terminally tagged with Pentameric rat COMP helix, Alkaline Phosphatase (human, placental), Flag, and hexahistidine tags. Insert Protein Sequence: SLKLLLLNGNKFTGSLPPELGNLQNLNRLQVDENNITGSVPFSFGNLRSIKHLHLNNNTISGEIPVELSKLPKLVHMILDNNNLTGTLPLELAQLPSLTILQLDNNNFEGSTIPEAYGHFSRLVKLSLRNCGLQGSIPDLSRIENLSYLDLSWNHLTGTIPESKLSDNMTTIELSYNHLTGSIPQSFSDLNSLQLLSLENNSLSGSVPTEIWQDKSFENNKLQVDLRNNNFSDATGNLRTPDNVTLYLRGNPICKSTSIPMVTQFFEYICGEKKQTSTNSNTPCSNVSCPFENVKVSPGICLCTAPLSIDYRLKSPSFFFFTPYIERQFREYITSSLQLETHQLAIDRLVDENRLRPRMYLKLVPKGRITFNKSEVIRIRDRFMSWSFNKTDFFGPYELLDFPLQ
How to cite: AT3G53590 X063_pECIA14 was a gift from Youssef Belkhadir (Addgene plasmid # 114864 ; http://n2t.net/addgene:114864 ; RRID:Addgene_114864)
